Addgene plasmid #8947: pBS/U6 radixin siRNA
Depositing lab: Philip Hinds. Depositing organization: Tufts Medical Center. Publication: Increased ezrin expression and activation by CDK5 coincident with acquisition of the senescent phenotype. Yang HS, Hinds PW. Mol Cell. 2003 May . 11(5):1163-76. 10.1016/S1097-2765(03)00135-7 PubMed 12769842.
Backbone
  Vector backbone: pBS/U6
  Backbone size w/o insert (bp): 3300
  Vector type: Mammalian Expression
Growth in bacteria
  Bacterial resistance: Ampicillin, 100 μg/mL
  Growth temperature: 37°C
  Growth strain: DH5alpha
  Copy number: High Copy
Gene/Insert
  Gene/Insert name: radixin siRNA (alt name: radixin)
  Species: H. sapiens (human)
  Insert size (bp): 50
  Entrez Gene: RDX (a.k.a. DFNB24)
  Cloning method: Restriction Enzyme; 5′ cloning site ApaI (destroyed during cloning); 3′ cloning site EcoRI (not destroyed)
  Sequencing primers: 5′ M13R
Terms and licenses: Academic/Nonprofit Terms; Industry Terms: Not Available to Industry
Depositor comments: siRNA targeting radixin. Sense strand of the hairpin identical to a 22 nucleotide region in the target gene (radixin [929-949]).
How to cite: pBS/U6 radixin siRNA was a gift from Philip Hinds (Addgene plasmid # 8947 ; http://n2t.net/addgene:8947 ; RRID:Addgene_8947)
