[The description below was written by a language model from this plasmid's Addgene catalogue record.]
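Description:
pBS/U6 radixin siRNA is a small mammalian RNA-interference plasmid built on the pBS/U6 backbone (about 3.3 kb), a pBluescript-derived vector whose name indicates that it carries a U6 small nuclear RNA promoter. U6 promoters recruit RNA polymerase III and are widely used to drive short, precisely initiated transcripts such as hairpin RNAs. The plasmid is maintained at high copy in E. coli under ampicillin selection. The record lists no mammalian selection marker or reporter, and no feature table is provided, so the exact origin of replication, promoter species and terminator arrangement are not stated.

The payload is a roughly 50 bp insert encoding a short hairpin directed against human radixin (RDX), one of the ezrin/radixin/moesin family of membrane–cytoskeleton linker proteins. According to the depositor, the sense strand of the hairpin is identical to a 22-nucleotide stretch of the radixin target, given as positions 929–949. The insert was placed by restriction cloning between an ApaI site, which was destroyed in the process, and an EcoRI site, which remains intact. It can be checked by sequencing from the M13 reverse primer site in the backbone. Once transfected into mammalian cells, the transcript is expected to fold back into a hairpin that cellular machinery processes into an siRNA, leading to knockdown of radixin mRNA.

The construct is associated with a study of ezrin expression and its activation by CDK5 during acquisition of the senescent phenotype. The record does not spell out the specific experimental role of the radixin knockdown in that work.
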