>Addgene plasmid #8947 | pBS/U6 radixin siRNA | addgene partial sequence | sequence record 17484 | 8947 with M13R
GCATTACCCTCACTAAAGGGAACAAAAGCTGGAGCTCCACCGCGGTGGCGGCCGCTCTAGAACTAGTGGA
TCCCCCGGGCTGCAGGAATTCAAAAAGGGAGGAGAAACATCAGAAGCAAGCTTGCTTCTGATGTTTCTCC
TCCCAAACAAGGCTTTTCTCCAAGGGATATTTATAGTCTCAAAACACACAATTACTTTACAGTTAGGGTG
AGTTTCCTTTTGTGCTGTTTTTTAAAATAATAATTTAGTATTTGTATCTCTTATAGAAATCCAAGCCTAT
CATGTAAAATGTAGCTAGTATTAAAAAGAACAGATTATCTGTCTTTTATCGCACATTAAGCCTCTATAGT
TACTAGGAAATATTATATGCAAATTAACCGGGGCAGGGGAGTAGCCGAGCTTCTCCCACAAGTCTGTGCG
AGGGGGCCGGCGCGGGCCTAGAGATGGCGGCGTCGGATCCACTAGTTCTAGAGCGGGTACCCAATTCGCC
CTATAGTGAGTCGTATTACGCGCGCTCACTGGCCGTCGTTTTACAACGTCGTGACTGGGAAAACCCTGGC
GTTACCCAACTTAATCGCCTTGCAGCACATCCCCCTTTCGCCAGCTGGCGTAATAGCGAAGAGGCCCGCA
CCGATCGCCCTTCCCAACAGTTGCGCAGCNAGGANTGNNAAATGGANCCCCCCNTTGTAGCGCCCCATTA
NGCGCGCNGGNTGTGGTGNTTACCC
